Addgene plasmid #121793: KN501: pMVP (L3-L2) ecDHFR DD + WPRE
Purpose: pMVP L3-L2 entry plasmid, contains ecDHFR DD + WPRE for 3- or 4-component MultiSite Gateway Pro assembly. Allows fusion of C-term ecDHFR degron domain (stablized by TMP) to gene in lentivirus vectors
Depositing lab: Christopher Newgard. Depositing organization: Duke University. Publication: Creation of versatile cloning platforms for transgene expression and dCas9-based epigenome editing. Haldeman JM, Conway AE, Arlotto ME, Slentz DH, Muoio DM, Becker TC, Newgard CB. Nucleic Acids Res. 2018 Dec 27. pii: 5264291. doi: 10.1093/nar/gky1286. PubMed 30590691.
Backbone
  Vector backbone: pDONR221 P3-P2
  Backbone manufacturer: Invitrogen
  Backbone size w/o insert (bp): 2555
  Vector type: Synthetic Biology ; pMVP Gateway Entry Plasmid
Growth in bacteria
  Bacterial resistance: Kanamycin, 50 μg/mL
  Growth temperature: 37°C
  Growth strain: DH5alpha
  Copy number: High Copy
Gene/Insert
  Gene/Insert name: ecDHFR Degron Domain + WPRE
  Species: Synthetic
  Insert size (bp): 1150
  Cloning method: Gateway Cloning
  Sequencing primers: 5′ M13F; 3′ M13R
Terms and licenses: Academic/Nonprofit Terms; Industry Terms: Not Available to Industry
Depositor comments: ecDHFR degron domain is stabilized by the ligand TMP
How to cite: KN501: pMVP (L3-L2) ecDHFR DD + WPRE was a gift from Christopher Newgard (Addgene plasmid # 121793 ; http://n2t.net/addgene:121793 ; RRID:Addgene_121793)
