[The description below was written by a language model from this plasmid's Addgene catalogue record and pLannotate feature annotations shown in this document.]
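Description:
KN501: pMVP (L3-L2) ecDHFR DD + WPRE is a Gateway entry plasmid from the pMVP modular cloning platform, built on the Invitrogen pDONR221 P3-P2 backbone. It is a small (about 3.7 kb) bacterial plasmid propagated in E. coli at high copy from a ColE1/pUC-type origin and selected with kanamycin through an aminoglycoside phosphotransferase gene. The backbone also carries the rrnB T1 and T2 transcription terminators upstream of the cassette, which insulate the insert from read-through transcription. A T7 promoter lies just outside attL2. The short lacI and lacZα fragments picked up by the annotation appear to be backbone remnants rather than functional genes.

The payload of roughly 1.15 kb sits between attL3 and attL2 recombination sites and consists of the E. coli dihydrofolate reductase (ecDHFR) destabilizing domain followed by the woodchuck hepatitis virus posttranscriptional regulatory element (WPRE). The entry plasmid has no eukaryotic promoter of its own. It is meant to occupy the final position in a 3- or 4-component MultiSite Gateway Pro LR assembly, in which other entry modules supply the promoter and gene of interest and a destination vector supplies the delivery backbone. After recombination, the degron is fused to the C-terminus of the upstream gene, so the fusion protein is degraded unless the ligand trimethoprim (TMP) is present to stabilize it. This gives small-molecule control over protein abundance. The WPRE, positioned downstream of the coding sequence, enhances transcript processing and expression. The record states that this version is intended for building lentiviral expression vectors.
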