Features (pLannotate 1.2.2; 11 found; start..end, strand, type, name):
    121..213     +  CDS            lacI (fragment): lac repressor; lacI; The lac repressor binds to the lac operator to inhibit transcription in E. coli. This inhibition can be relieved by adding lactose or isopropyl-β-D-thiogalactopyranoside (IPTG).
    268..295     -  terminator     rrnB T2 terminator: transcription terminator T2 from the E. coli rrnB gene
    427..470     +  terminator     rrnB T1 terminator: Escherichia coli rrnB; transcription terminator T1 from the E. coli rrnB gene
    517..553     -  CDS            lacZα (fragment): LacZα fragment of β-galactosidase; lacZ fragment
    570..665     +  protein_bind   attL3: mutant version of attL; recombination site for the Gateway® LR reaction LR Clonase™
    680..1152    +  CDS            ecDHFR (fragment): E. coli dihydrofolate reductase; folA
   1201..1789    +  misc_feature   WPRE: woodchuck hepatitis virus posttranscriptional regulatory element
   1817..1916    -  protein_bind   attL2: mutant version of attL; recombination site for the Gateway® LR reaction LR Clonase™
   1947..1965    -  promoter       T7 promoter: promoter for bacteriophage T7 RNA polymerase
   2099..2908    +  CDS            KanR: aminoglycoside phosphotransferase; aph(3')-Ia; confers resistance to kanamycin in bacteria or G418 (Geneticin®) in eukaryotes
   3055..3643    +  rep_origin     ori: high-copy-number ColE1/pMB1/pBR322/pUC origin of replication
>Addgene plasmid #121793 | KN501: pMVP (L3-L2) ecDHFR DD + WPRE | addgene full sequence | sequence record 237295 | Addgene NGS Result
CTTTCCTGCGTTATCCCCTGATTCTGTGGATAACCGTATTACCGCCTTTGAGTGAGCTGATACCGCTCGC
CGCAGCCGAACGACCGAGCGCAGCGAGTCAGTGAGCGAGGAAGCGGAAGAGCGCCCAATACGCAAACCGC
CTCTCCCCGCGCGTTGGCCGATTCATTAATGCAGCTGGCACGACAGGTTTCCCGACTGGAAAGCGGGCAG
TGAGCGCAACGCAATTAATACGCGTACCGCTAGCCAGGAAGAGTTTGTAGAAACGCAAAAAGGCCATCCG
TCAGGATGGCCTTCTGCTTAGTTTGATGCCTGGCAGTTTATGGCGGGCGTCCTGCCCGCCACCCTCCGGG
CCGTTGCTTCACAACGTTCAAATCCGCTCCCGGCGGATTTGTCCTACTCAGGAGAGCGTTCACCGACAAA
CAACAGATAAAACGAAAGGCCCAGTCTTCCGACTGAGCCTTTCGTTTTATTTGATGCCTGGCAGTTCCCT
ACTCTCGCGTTAACGCTAGCATGGATGTTTTCCCAGTCACGACGTTGTAAAACGACGGCCAGTCTTAAGC
TCGGGCCCCAAATAATGATTTTATTTTGACTGATAGTGACCTGTTCGTTGCAACAAATTGATGAGCAATG
CTTTTTTATAATGCCAACTTTGTATAATAAAGTTGGTGGCGGAGGATCCATCAGTCTGATTGCGGCGTTA
GCGGTAGATCACGTTATCGGCATGGAAACCGTCATGCCGTGGAACCTGCCTGCCGATCTCGCCTGGTTTA
AACGCAACACCTTAAATAAACCCGTGATTATGGGCCGCCATACCTGGGAATCAATCGGTCGTCCGTTGCC
AGGACGCAAAAATATTATCCTCAGCAGTCAACCGAGTACGGACGATCGCGTAACGTGGGTGAAGTCGGTG
GATGAAGCCATCGCGGCGTGTGGTGACGTACCAGAAATCATGGTTATTGGCGGCGGTCGCGTTTATGAAC
AGTTCTTGCCAAAAGCGCAAAAACTGTATCTGACGCATATCGACGCAGAAGTGGAAGGCGACACCCATTT
CCCGGATTACGAGCCGGATGACTGGGAATCGGTATTCAGCGAATTCCACGATGCTGATGCGCAGAACTCT
CACAGCTATTGCTTTGAGATTCTGGAGCGGCGATGAAATTCCTAGAGCTCCTATAGTGAGACCGGTTAGT
AATGATCGACAATCAACCTCTGGATTACAAAATTTGTGAAAGATTGACTGGTATTCTTAACTATGTTGCT
CCTTTTACGCTATGTGGATACGCTGCTTTAATGCCTTTGTATCATGCTATTGCTTCCCGTATGGCTTTCA
TTTTCTCCTCCTTGTATAAATCCTGGTTGCTGTCTCTTTATGAGGAGTTGTGGCCCGTTGTCAGGCAACG
TGGCGTGGTGTGCACTGTGTTTGCTGACGCAACCCCCACTGGTTGGGGCATTGCCACCACCTGTCAGCTC
CTTTCCGGGACTTTCGCTTTCCCCCTCCCTATTGCCACGGCGGAACTCATCGCCGCCTGCCTTGCCCGCT
GCTGGACAGGGGCTCGGCTGTTGGGCACTGACAATTCCGTGGTGTTGTCGGGGAAGCTGACGTCCTTTCC
ATGGCTGCTCGCCTGTGTTGCCACCTGGATTCTGCGCGGGACGTCCTTCTGCTACGTCCCTTCGGCCCTC
AATCCAGCGGACCTTCCTTCCCGCGGCCTGCTGCCGGCTCTGCGGCCTCTTCCGCGTCTTCGCCTTCGCC
CTCAGACGAGTCGGATCTCCCTTTGGGCCGCCTCCCCGCCTGGCGATGGTACTGTCCTAGTACCTGACCC
AGCTTTCTTGTACAAAGTTGGCATTATAAGAAAGCATTGCTTATCAATTTGTTGCAACGAACAGGTCACT
ATCAGTCAAAATAAAATCATTATTTGCCATCCAGCTGCAGGGCGGCCGCGATATCCCCTATAGTGAGTCG
TATTACATGGTCATAGCTGTTTCCTGGCAGCTCTGGCCCGTGTCTCAAAATCTCTGATGTTACATTGCAC
AAGATAAAAATATATCATCATGAACAATAAAACTGTCTGCTTACATAAACAGTAATACAAGGGGTGTTAT
GAGCCATATTCAACGGGAAACGTCGAGGCCGCGATTAAATTCCAACATGGATGCTGATTTATATGGGTAT
AAATGGGCTCGCGATAATGTCGGGCAATCAGGTGCGACAATCTATCGCTTGTATGGGAAGCCCGATGCGC
CAGAGTTGTTTCTGAAACATGGCAAAGGTAGCGTTGCCAATGATGTTACAGATGAGATGGTCAGACTAAA
CTGGCTGACGGAATTTATGCCTCTTCCGACCATCAAGCATTTTATCCGTACTCCTGATGATGCATGGTTA
CTCACCACTGCGATCCCCGGAAAAACAGCATTCCAGGTATTAGAAGAATATCCTGATTCAGGTGAAAATA
TTGTTGATGCGCTGGCAGTGTTCCTGCGCCGGTTGCATTCGATTCCTGTTTGTAATTGTCCTTTTAACAG
CGATCGCGTATTTCGTCTCGCTCAGGCGCAATCACGAATGAATAACGGTTTGGTTGATGCGAGTGATTTT
GATGACGAGCGTAATGGCTGGCCTGTTGAACAAGTCTGGAAAGAAATGCATAAACTTTTGCCATTCTCAC
CGGATTCAGTCGTCACTCATGGTGATTTCTCACTTGATAACCTTATTTTTGACGAGGGGAAATTAATAGG
TTGTATTGATGTTGGACGAGTCGGAATCGCAGACCGATACCAGGATCTTGCCATCCTATGGAACTGCCTC
GGTGAGTTTTCTCCTTCATTACAGAAACGGCTTTTTCAAAAATATGGTATTGATAATCCTGATATGAATA
AATTGCAGTTTCATTTGATGCTCGATGAGTTTTTCTAATCAGAATTGGTTAATTGGTTGTAACACTGGCA
GAGCATTACGCTGACTTGACGGGACGGCGCAAGCTCATGACCAAAATCCCTTAACGTGAGTTACGCGTCG
TTCCACTGAGCGTCAGACCCCGTAGAAAAGATCAAAGGATCTTCTTGAGATCCTTTTTTTCTGCGCGTAA
TCTGCTGCTTGCAAACAAAAAAACCACCGCTACCAGCGGTGGTTTGTTTGCCGGATCAAGAGCTACCAAC
TCTTTTTCCGAAGGTAACTGGCTTCAGCAGAGCGCAGATACCAAATACTGTTCTTCTAGTGTAGCCGTAG
TTAGGCCACCACTTCAAGAACTCTGTAGCACCGCCTACATACCTCGCTCTGCTAATCCTGTTACCAGTGG
CTGCTGCCAGTGGCGATAAGTCGTGTCTTACCGGGTTGGACTCAAGACGATAGTTACCGGATAAGGCGCA
GCGGTCGGGCTGAACGGGGGGTTCGTGCACACAGCCCAGCTTGGAGCGAACGACCTACACCGAACTGAGA
TACCTACAGCGTGAGCTATGAGAAAGCGCCACGCTTCCCGAAGGGAGAAAGGCGGACAGGTATCCGGTAA
GCGGCAGGGTCGGAACAGGAGAGCGCACGAGGGAGCTTCCAGGGGGAAACGCCTGGTATCTTTATAGTCC
TGTCGGGTTTCGCCACCTCTGACTTGAGCGTCGATTTTTGTGATGCTCGTCAGGGGGGCGGAGCCTATGG
AAAAACGCCAGCAACGCGGCCTTTTTACGGTTCCTGGCCTTTTGCTGGCCTTTTGCTCACATGTT
